Addgene plasmid #244534: R919-X71-566
Purpose: Bacterial protein expression of His6-MBP-tev-Hs.KRAS4b(1-169) G13R
Depositing lab: Dominic Esposito. Depositing organization: Frederick National Laboratory.
Backbone
  Vector backbone: pDest-566
  Backbone size w/o insert (bp): 6800
  Vector type: Bacterial Expression
Growth in bacteria
  Bacterial resistance: Ampicillin, 100 μg/mL
  Growth temperature: 37°C
  Growth strain: DH5alpha
  Copy number: High Copy
Gene/Insert
  Gene/Insert name: His6-MBP-tev-Hs.KRAS4b(1-169) G13R
  Species: H. sapiens (human)
  Entrez Gene: KRAS (a.k.a. 'C-K-RAS, C-K-RAS, CFC2, K-RAS2A, K-RAS2B, K-RAS4A, K-RAS4B, K-Ras, K-Ras 2, KI-RAS, KRAS1, KRAS2, NS, NS3, OES, RALD, RASK2, c-Ki-ras, c-Ki-ras2)
  Tag / fusion protein: His6-MBP (N terminal on insert)
  Cloning method: Gateway Cloning
Terms and licenses: Academic/Nonprofit Terms; Industry Terms: Not Available to Industry
How to cite: R919-X71-566 was a gift from Dominic Esposito (Addgene plasmid # 244534 ; http://n2t.net/addgene:244534 ; RRID:Addgene_244534)
