[The description below was written by a language model from this plasmid's Addgene catalogue record and pLannotate feature annotations shown in this document.]
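Description:
R919-X71-566 is a bacterial expression plasmid built on the pDest-566 Gateway destination backbone for producing a truncated, mutant form of human KRAS4b in E. coli. The open reading frame encodes an N-terminal His6 tag followed by cytosolic maltose-binding protein (lacking its signal sequence), a TEV protease recognition site, and residues 1–169 of KRAS4b carrying the G13R substitution. The attB1 and attB2 scars flanking the TEV-KRAS segment show that it was introduced by Gateway recombination, leaving the His6-MBP portion as part of the vector. Transcription is driven by a T7 promoter under control of an adjacent lac operator, with the phage T7 gene 10 ribosome binding site for efficient translation. The plasmid-borne lacI gene supplies repressor, so expression is IPTG-inducible in hosts that provide T7 RNA polymerase. Downstream lie rrnB T1/T2 terminators and a T7 terminator. A short His-tag-like annotation after attB2 lies beyond the insert and appears to be vector remnant.

The plasmid replicates from a ColE1/pMB1-type origin and is selected with ampicillin through the bla gene. The catalogue lists it as high copy, although the feature table also detects rop and the bom region of pBR322, elements normally associated with lower copy number. An f1 origin and fragments of a tetracycline resistance gene are also present as backbone remnants. The sequenced record is about 7.3 kb.

The design supports purification of the fusion by nickel or amylose affinity, with MBP commonly used to improve solubility. TEV cleavage can then release the KRAS G-domain. The record does not describe a specific downstream application beyond protein expression.
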