Features (pLannotate 1.2.2; 27 found; start..end, strand, type, name):
      2..20      +  promoter       T7 promoter: promoter for bacteriophage T7 RNA polymerase
     21..45      +  protein_bind   lac operator: The lac repressor binds to the lac operator to inhibit transcription in E. coli. This inhibition can be relieved by adding lactose or isopropyl-β-D-thiogalactopyranoside (IPTG). lac repressor encoded by lacI
     60..82      +  RBS            RBS: efficient ribosome binding site from bacteriophage T7 gene 10 (Olins and Rangwala, 1989)
     99..116     +  CDS            7xHis (fragment): 6xHis affinity tag
    120..1217    +  CDS            MBP: maltose binding protein from E. coli; malE (mutated); This version of the gene does not encode a signal sequence, so MBP will remain in the cytosol.
   1237..1254    +  protein_bind   attB1 (fragment): mutant version of attB; core recombination site for the Gateway® BP reaction BP Clonase™
   1260..1276    +  CDS            TEV site (fragment): tobacco etch virus (TEV) protease recognition and cleavage site
   1281..1787    +  CDS            K-Ras (fragment): human small GTPase proto-oncoprotein
   1795..1812    -  protein_bind   attB2 (fragment): mutant version of attB; core recombination site for the Gateway® BP reaction BP Clonase™
   1912..1929    +  CDS            9xHis (fragment): 9xHis affinity tag
   1976..2091    +  ncRNA          5S rRNA: Accession: RF00001 - 5S ribosomal RNA
   2095..2181    +  terminator     rrnB T1 terminator: Escherichia coli rrnB; transcription terminator T1 from the E. coli rrnB gene
   2273..2300    +  terminator     rrnB T2 terminator: transcription terminator T2 from the E. coli rrnB gene
   2319..2358    +  promoter       AmpR promoter (fragment): bla
   2368..2415    +  terminator     T7 terminator: transcription terminator for bacteriophage T7 RNA polymerase
   2452..2907    +  rep_origin     f1 ori (sequence partly withheld): f1 bacteriophage origin of replication; arrow indicates direction of (+) strand synthesis
   3022..3882    -  CDS            AmpR: β-lactamase; bla; confers resistance to ampicillin, carbenicillin, and related antibiotics
   3883..3975    -  promoter       AmpR promoter: bla
   4056..4644    +  rep_origin     ori: high-copy-number ColE1/pMB1/pBR322/pUC origin of replication
   4830..4969    -  misc_feature   bom: basis of mobility region from pBR322
   5071..5262    -  CDS            rop: Rop protein, which maintains plasmids at low copy number; rop
   5279..5659    +  CDS            YPB1_ECOLX: Protein predicted: Swiss-Prot protein existence level 4. From Escherichia coli.
   5721..5785    -  CDS            TcR (fragment): tetracycline efflux protein; tet; confers resistance to tetracycline
   5800..5821    -  protein_bind   CAP binding site: CAP binding activates transcription in the presence of cAMP. E. coli catabolite activator protein
   5834..6916    -  CDS            lacI: lac repressor; lacI; The lac repressor binds to the lac operator to inhibit transcription in E. coli. This inhibition can be relieved by adding lactose or isopropyl-β-D-thiogalactopyranoside (IPTG).
   6917..6994    -  promoter       lacI promoter: lacI
   7002..7281    -  CDS            TcR (fragment): tetracycline efflux protein; tet; confers resistance to tetracycline
>Addgene plasmid #244534 | R919-X71-566 | addgene full sequence | sequence record 488742 | Addgene NGS Result
TTAATACGACTCACTATAGGGGAATTGTGAGCGGATAACAATTCCCCTCTAGAAATAATTTTGTTTAACT
TTAAGAAGGAGATATACATATGAGATCCCATCACCATCACCATCACGGCAAAATCGAAGAAGGTAAACTG
GTAATCTGGATTAACGGCGATAAAGGCTATAACGGTCTCGCTGAAGTCGGTAAGAAATTCGAGAAAGATA
CCGGAATTAAAGTCACCGTTGAGCATCCGGATAAACTGGAAGAGAAATTCCCACAGGTTGCGGCAACTGG
CGATGGCCCTGACATTATCTTCTGGGCACACGACCGCTTTGGTGGCTACGCTCAATCTGGCCTGTTGGCT
GAAATCACCCCGGACAAAGCGTTCCAGGACAAGCTGTATCCGTTTACCTGGGATGCCGTACGTTACAACG
GCAAGCTGATTGCTTACCCGATCGCTGTTGAAGCGTTATCGCTGATTTATAACAAAGATCTGCTGCCGAA
CCCGCCAAAAACCTGGGAAGAGATCCCGGCGCTGGATAAAGAACTGAAAGCGAAAGGTAAGAGCGCGCTG
ATGTTCAACCTGCAAGAACCGTACTTCACCTGGCCGCTGATTGCTGCTGACGGGGGTTATGCGTTCAAGT
ATGAAAACGGCAAGTACGACATTAAAGACGTGGGCGTGGATAACGCTGGCGCGAAAGCGGGTCTGACCTT
CCTGGTTGACCTGATTAAAAACAAACACATGAATGCAGACACCGATTACTCCATCGCAGAAGCTGCCTTT
AATAAAGGCGAAACAGCGATGACCATCAACGGCCCGTGGGCATGGTCCAACATCGACACCAGCAAAGTGA
ATTATGGTGTAACGGTACTGCCGACCTTCAAGGGTCAACCATCCAAACCGTTCGTTGGCGTGCTGAGCGC
AGGTATTAACGCCGCCAGTCCGAACAAAGAGCTGGCAAAAGAGTTCCTCGAAAACTATCTGCTGACTGAT
GAAGGTCTGGAAGCGGTTAATAAAGACAAACCGCTGGGTGCCGTAGCGCTGAAGTCTTACGAGGAAGAGT
TGGCGAAAGATCCACGTATTGCCGCCACCATGGAAAACGCCCAGAAAGGTGAAATCATGCCGAACATCCC
GCAGATGTCCGCTTTCTGGTATGCCGTGCGTACTGCGGTGATCAACGCCGCCAGCGGTCGTCAGACTGTC
GATGAAGCCCTGAAAGACGCGCAGACTAATTCGGGATCTGATATCACAAGTTTGTACAAAAAAGTTGGCG
AAAACCTGTACTTCCAAGGCATGACTGAATATAAACTTGTGGTAGTTGGAGCTGGTAGGGTAGGCAAGAG
TGCCTTGACGATACAGCTAATTCAGAATCATTTTGTGGACGAATATGATCCAACAATAGAGGATTCCTAC
AGGAAGCAAGTAGTAATTGATGGAGAAACCTGTCTCTTGGATATTCTCGACACAGCAGGTCAAGAGGAGT
ACAGTGCAATGAGGGACCAGTACATGAGGACTGGGGAGGGCTTTCTTTGTGTATTTGCCATAAATAATAC
TAAATCATTTGAAGATATTCACCATTATAGAGAACAAATTAAAAGAGTTAAGGACTCTGAAGATGTACCT
ATGGTCCTAGTAGGAAATAAATGTGATTTGCCTTCTAGAACAGTAGACACAAAACAGGCTCAGGACTTAG
CAAGAAGTTATGGAATTCCTTTTATTGAAACATCAGCAAAGACAAGACAGGGTGTTGATGATGCCTTCTA
TACATTAGTTCGAGAAATTCGAAAACATAAAGAAAAGTAATCAACTTTCTTGTACAAAGTGGTGATATCG
CTAGCTAGATAGCTAGAAGCTTGCGGCCGCACAGCTGTATACACGTGCAAGCCAGCCAGAACTCGCTCCT
GAAGACCCAGAGGATCTCGAGCACCACCACCACCACCACTAATGTTAATTAAGTTGGGCGTTCCTAGGCT
GATAAAACAGAATTTGCCTGGCGGCAGTAGCGCGGTGGTCCCACCTGACCCCATGCCGAACTCAGAAGTG
AAACGCCGTAGCGCCGATGGTAGTGTGGGGTCTCCCCATGCGAGAGTAGGGAACTGCCAGGCATCAAATA
AAACGAAAGGCTCAGTCGAAAGACTGGGCCTTTCGTTTTATCTGTTGTTTGTCGGTGAACGCTCTCCTGA
GTAGGACAAATCCGCCGGGAGCGGATTTGAACGTTGCGAAGCAACGGCCCGGAGGGTGGCGGGCAGGACG
CCCGCCATAAACTGCCAGGCATCAAATTAAGCAGAAGGCCATCCTGACGGATGGCCTTTTTGCGTTTCTA
CAAACTCTTTTGTTTATTTTTCTAAATACATTCAAATATGTATCCGCTGAGCAATAACTAGCATAACCCC
TTGGGGCCTCTAAACGGGTCTTGAGGGGTTTTTTGCTGAAAGGAGGAACTATATCCGGATTGGCGAATGG
G
[124 nt withheld, positions 2452-2575]
C
[91 nt withheld, positions 2577-2667]
A
[49 nt withheld, positions 2669-2717]
CCTTTGACGTTGGAGTCCACGTTCTTT
[37 nt withheld, positions 2745-2781]
ACCCTATCTCGGTCTATTCTTTTGATTTATAAGGGATTTTGCCGATTTCGGCCTATTGGTTAAAAAATGA
GCTGATTTAACAAAAATTTAACGCGAATTTTAACAAAATATTAACGTTTACAATTTCTGGCGGCACGATG
GCATGAGATTATCAAAAAGGATCTTCACCTAGATCCTTTTAAATTAAAAATGAAGTTTTAAATCAATCTA
AAGTATATATGAGTAAACTTGGTCTGACAGTTACCAATGCTTAATCAGTGAGGCACCTATCTCAGCGATC
TGTCTATTTCGTTCATCCATAGTTGCCTGACTCCCCGTCGTGTAGATAACTACGATACGGGAGGGCTTAC
CATCTGGCCCCAGTGCTGCAATGATACCGCGAGACCCACGCTCACCGGCTCCAGATTTATCAGCAATAAA
CCAGCCAGCCGGAAGGGCCGAGCGCAGAAGTGGTCCTGCAACTTTATCCGCCTCCATCCAGTCTATTAAT
TGTTGCCGGGAAGCTAGAGTAAGTAGTTCGCCAGTTAATAGTTTGCGCAACGTTGTTGCCATTGCTACAG
GCATCGTGGTGTCACGCTCGTCGTTTGGTATGGCTTCATTCAGCTCCGGTTCCCAACGATCAAGGCGAGT
TACATGATCCCCCATGTTGTGCAAAAAAGCGGTTAGCTCCTTCGGTCCTCCGATCGTTGTCAGAAGTAAG
TTGGCCGCAGTGTTATCACTCATGGTTATGGCAGCACTGCATAATTCTCTTACTGTCATGCCATCCGTAA
GATGCTTTTCTGTGACTGGTGAGTACTCAACCAAGTCATTCTGAGAATAGTGTATGCGGCGACCGAGTTG
CTCTTGCCCGGCGTCAATACGGGATAATACCGCGCCACATAGCAGAACTTTAAAAGTGCTCATCATTGGA
AAACGTTCTTCGGGGCGAAAACTCTCAAGGATCTTACCGCTGTTGAGATCCAGTTCGATGTAACCCACTC
GTGCACCCAACTGATCTTCAGCATCTTTTACTTTCACCAGCGTTTCTGGGTGAGCAAAAACAGGAAGGCA
AAATGCCGCAAAAAAGGGAATAAGGGCGACACGGAAATGTTGAATACTCATACTCTTCCTTTTTCAATCA
TGATTGAAGCATTTATCAGGGTTATTGTCTCATGAGCGGATACATATTTGAATGTATTTAGAAAAATAAA
CAAATAGGTCATGACCAAAATCCCTTAACGTGAGTTTTCGTTCCACTGAGCGTCAGACCCCGTAGAAAAG
ATCAAAGGATCTTCTTGAGATCCTTTTTTTCTGCGCGTAATCTGCTGCTTGCAAACAAAAAAACCACCGC
TACCAGCGGTGGTTTGTTTGCCGGATCAAGAGCTACCAACTCTTTTTCCGAAGGTAACTGGCTTCAGCAG
AGCGCAGATACCAAATACTGTCCTTCTAGTGTAGCCGTAGTTAGGCCACCACTTCAAGAACTCTGTAGCA
CCGCCTACATACCTCGCTCTGCTAATCCTGTTACCAGTGGCTGCTGCCAGTGGCGATAAGTCGTGTCTTA
CCGGGTTGGACTCAAGACGATAGTTACCGGATAAGGCGCAGCGGTCGGGCTGAACGGGGGGTTCGTGCAC
ACAGCCCAGCTTGGAGCGAACGACCTACACCGAACTGAGATACCTACAGCGTGAGCTATGAGAAAGCGCC
ACGCTTCCCGAAGGGAGAAAGGCGGACAGGTATCCGGTAAGCGGCAGGGTCGGAACAGGAGAGCGCACGA
GGGAGCTTCCAGGGGGAAACGCCTGGTATCTTTATAGTCCTGTCGGGTTTCGCCACCTCTGACTTGAGCG
TCGATTTTTGTGATGCTCGTCAGGGGGGCGGAGCCTATGGAAAAACGCCAGCAACGCGGCCTTTTTACGG
TTCCTGGCCTTTTGCTGGCCTTTTGCTCACATGTTCTTTCCTGCGTTATCCCCTGATTCTGTGGATAACC
GTATTACCGCCTTTGAGTGAGCTGATACCGCTCGCCGCAGCCGAACGACCGAGCGCAGCGAGTCAGTGAG
CGAGGAAGCGGAAGAGCGCCTGATGCGGTATTTTCTCCTTACGCATCTGTGCGGTATTTCACACCGCAAT
GGTGCACTCTCAGTACAATCTGCTCTGATGCCGCATAGTTAAGCCAGTATACACTCCGCTATCGCTACGT
GACTGGGTCATGGCTGCGCCCCGACACCCGCCAACACCCGCTGACGCGCCCTGACGGGCTTGTCTGCTCC
CGGCATCCGCTTACAGACAAGCTGTGACCGTCTCCGGGAGCTGCATGTGTCAGAGGTTTTCACCGTCATC
ACCGAAACGCGCGAGGCAGCTGCGGTAAAGCTCATCAGCGTGGTCGTGAAGCGATTCACAGATGTCTGCC
TGTTCATCCGCGTCCAGCTCGTTGAGTTTCTCCAGAAGCGTTAATGTCTGGCTTCTGATAAAGCGGGCCA
TGTTAAGGGCGGTTTTTTCCTGTTTGGTCACTGATGCCTCCGTGTAAGGGGGATTTCTGTTCATGGGGGT
AATGATACCGATGAAACGAGAGAGGATGCTCACGATACGGGTTACTGATGATGAACATGCCCGGTTACTG
GAACGTTGTGAGGGTAAACAACTGGCGGTATGGATGCGGCGGGACCAGAGAAAAATCACTCAGGGTCAAT
GCCAGCGCTTCGTTAATACAGATGTAGGTGTTCCACAGGGTAGCCAGCAGCATCCTGCGATGCAGATCCG
GAACATAATGGTGCAGGGCGCTGACTTCCGCGTTTCCAGACTTTACGAAACACGGAAACCGAAGACCATT
CATGTTGTTGCTCAGGTCGCAGACGTTTTGCAGCAGCAGTCGCTTCACGTTCGCTCGCGTATCGGTGATT
CATTCTGCTAACCAGTAAGGCAACCCCGCCAGCCTAGCCGGGTCCTCAACGACAGGAGCACGATCATGCT
AGTCATGCCCCGCGCCCACCGGAAGGAGCTGACTGGGTTGAAGGCTCTCAAGGGCATCGGTCGAGATCCC
GGTGCCTAATGAGTGAGCTAACTTACATTAATTGCGTTGCGCTCACTGCCCGCTTTCCAGTCGGGAAACC
TGTCGTGCCAGCTGCATTAATGAATCGGCCAACGCGCGGGGAGAGGCGGTTTGCGTATTGGGCGCCAGGG
TGGTTTTTCTTTTCACCAGTGAGACGGGCAACAGCTGATTGCCCTTCACCGCCTGGCCCTGAGAGAGTTG
CAGCAAGCGGTCCACGCTGGTTTGCCCCAGCAGGCGAAAATCCTGTTTGATGGTGGTTAACGGCGGGATA
TAACATGAGCTGTCTTCGGTATCGTCGTATCCCACTACCGAGATGTCCGCACCAACGCGCAGCCCGGACT
CGGTAATGGCGCGCATTGCGCCCAGCGCCATCTGATCGTTGGCAACCAGCATCGCAGTGGGAACGATGCC
CTCATTCAGCATTTGCATGGTTTGTTGAAAACCGGACATGGCACTCCAGTCGCCTTCCCGTTCCGCTATC
GGCTGAATTTGATTGCGAGTGAGATATTTATGCCAGCCAGCCAGACGCAGACGCGCCGAGACAGAACTTA
ATGGGCCCGCTAACAGCGCGATTTGCTGGTGACCCAATGCGACCAGATGCTCCACGCCCAGTCGCGTACC
GTCTTCATGGGAGAAAATAATACTGTTGATGGGTGTCTGGTCAGAGACATCAAGAAATAACGCCGGAACA
TTAGTGCAGGCAGCTTCCACAGCAATGGCATCCTGGTCATCCAGCGGATAGTTAATGATCAGCCCACTGA
CGCGTTGCGCGAGAAGATTGTGCACCGCCGCTTTACAGGCTTCGACGCCGCTTCGTTCTACCATCGACAC
CACCACGCTGGCACCCAGTTGATCGGCGCGAGATTTAATCGCCGCGACAATTTGCGACGGCGCGTGCAGG
GCCAGACTGGAGGTGGCAACGCCAATCAGCAACGACTGTTTGCCCGCCAGTTGTTGTGCCACGCGGTTGG
GAATGTAATTCAGCTCCGCCATCGCCGCTTCCACTTTTTCCCGCGTTTTCGCAGAAACGTGGCTGGCCTG
GTTCACCACGCGGGAAACGGTCTGATAAGAGACACCGGCATACTCTGCGACATCGTATAACGTTACTGGT
TTCACATTCACCACCCTGAATTGACTCTCTTCCGGGCGCTATCATGCCATACCGCGAAAGGTTTTGCGCC
ATTCGATGGTGTCCGGGATCTCGACGCTCTCCCTTATGCGACTCCTGCATTAGGAAGCAGCCCAGTAGTA
GGTTGAGGCCGTTGAGCACCGCCGCCGCAAGGAATGGTGCATGCAAGGAGATGGCGCCCAACAGTCCCCC
GGCCACGGGGCCTGCCACCATACCCACGCCGAAACAAGCGCTCATGAGCCCGAAGTGGCGAGCCCGATCT
TCCCCATCGGTGATGTCGGCGATATAGGCGCCAGCAACCGCACCTGTGGCGCCGGTGATGCCGGCCACGA
TGCGTCCGGCGTAGAGGATCGAGATCGATCTCGATCCCGCGAAA
